>Addgene plasmid #175256 | EGFP-SPN_ARR Q37A/R38A/N52R (Shank3) | addgene full sequence | sequence record 344763 | Addgene NGS Result
TAGTTATTAATAGTAATCAATTACGGGGTCATTAGTTCATAGCCCATATATGGAGTTCCGCGTTACATAA
CTTACGGTAAATGGCCCGCCTGGCTGACCGCCCAACGACCCCCGCCCATTGACGTCAATAATGACGTATG
TTCCCATAGTAACGCCAATAGGGACTTTCCATTGACGTCAATGGGTGGAGTATTTACGGTAAACTGCCCA
CTTGGCAGTACATCAAGTGTATCATATGCCAAGTACGCCCCCTATTGACGTCAATGACGGTAAATGGCCC
GCCTGGCATTATGCCCAGTACATGACCTTATGGGACTTTCCTACTTGGCAGTACATCTACGTATTAGTCA
TCGCTATTACCATGGTGATGCGGTTTTGGCAGTACATCAATGGGCGTGGATAGCGGTTTGACTCACGGGG
ATTTCCAAGTCTCCACCCCATTGACGTCAATGGGAGTTTGTTTTGGCACCAAAATCAACGGGACTTTCCA
AAATGTCGTAACAACTCCGCCCCATTGACGCAAATGGGCGGTAGGCGTGTACGGTGGGAGGTCTATATAA
GCAGAGCTGGTTTAGTGAACCGTCAGATCCGCTAGCGCTACCGGTCGCCACCATGGTGAGCAAGGGCGAG
GAGCTGTTCACCGGGGTGGTGCCCATCCTGGTCGAGCTGGACGGCGACGTAAACGGCCACAAGTTCAGCG
TGTCCGGCGAGGGCGAGGGCGATGCCACCTACGGCAAGCTGACCCTGAAGTTCATCTGCACCACCGGCAA
GCTGCCCGTGCCCTGGCCCACCCTCGTGACCACCCTGACCTACGGCGTGCAGTGCTTCAGCCGCTACCCC
GACCACATGAAGCAGCACGACTTCTTCAAGTCCGCCATGCCCGAAGGCTACGTCCAGGAGCGCACCATCT
TCTTCAAGGACGACGGCAACTACAAGACCCGCGCCGAGGTGAAGTTCGAGGGCGACACCCTGGTGAACCG
CATCGAGCTGAAGGGCATCGACTTCAAGGAGGACGGCAACATCCTGGGGCACAAGCTGGAGTACAACTAC
AACAGCCACAACGTCTATATCATGGCCGACAAGCAGAAGAACGGCATCAAGGTGAACTTCAAGATCCGCC
ACAACATCGAGGACGGCAGCGTGCAGCTCGCCGACCACTACCAGCAGAACACCCCCATCGGCGACGGCCC
CGTGCTGCTGCCCGACAACCACTACCTGAGCACCCAGTCCGCCCTGAGCAAAGACCCCAACGAGAAGCGC
GATCACATGGTCCTGCTGGAGTTCGTGACCGCCGCCGGGATCACTCTCGGCATGGACGAGCTGTACAAGT
CCGGACTCAGATCTCGAGCTCAAGCTTCGAATTCTGGGTCGACCATGGACGGCCCCGGGGCCAGCGCCGT
GGTCGTGCGCGTCGGCATCCCGGACCTGCAACAAACGAAGTGCCTGCGTCTGGATCCAACCGCGCCCGTG
TGGGCCGCCAAGGCTGCTGTGCTCTGCGCCCTCAACCACAGCCTTCAGGACGCGCTCAGATACGGGCTAT
TCCAGCCTCCCTCCCGGGGTCGCGCCGGCAAGTTCCTGGATGAAGAGCGGCTCTTACAGGACTACCCGCC
TAACCTGGACACGCCCCTGCCCTATCTGGAGTTTCGATACAAGCGGAGAGTTTATGCCCAGAACCTCATA
GATGACAAGCAGTTTGCAAAGCTGCACACAAAGGCAAACCTGAAGAAGTTCATGGACTATGTCCAGCTAC
ACAGCACAGACAAGGTCGCCCGCCTGCTGGACAAGGGGCTGGACCCCAATTTCCATGACCCTGACTCAGG
AGAGTGCCCTCTGAGCCTTGCAGCACAGTTGGACAACGCCAATGACCTCCTGAAGGTTCTTCGCAATGGC
GGTGCTCATCTGGACTTCCGAACCCGGGATGGGCTAACCGCTGTCCACTGCGCCACGCGACAGCGGAATG
CGGGAGCATTGACGACCCTGCTGGACCTGGGCGCTTCACCTGACTACAAGGACAGCCGCGGCCTGACGCC
CCTGTACCATAGTGCCCTAGGCGGCGGGGATGCCCTCTGCTGTGAGCTGCTTCTCCATGATCACGCACAG
TTGGGGACCACTGACGAGAATGGCTGGCAGGAGATCCATCAGGCCTGTCGCTTTGGGCATGTACAGCACT
TGGAGCACCTGCTGTTCTATGGGGCCAACATGGGTGCCCAGAACGCCTCCGGAAACACAGCCTTGCACAT
CTGTGCCCTCTATAACCAGGAGAGCTGTGCCCGCGTCCTGCTTTTCCGTGGTGCCAACAAGGACGTCCGC
AATTACAACAGCCAGACAGCCTTCCAGGTCGCCATTATTGCAGGGAACTTTGAGCTTGCGGAGGTAATCA
AGACCCACAAAGACTCGGATGTCGTACCATTCAGGGAATAAGGTACCGCGGGCCCGGGATCCACCGGATC
TAGATAACTGATCATAATCAGCCATACCACATTTGTAGAGGTTTTACTTGCTTTAAAAAACCTCCCACAC
CTCCCCCTGAACCTGAAACATAAAATGAATGCAATTGTTGTTGTTAACTTGTTTATTGCAGCTTATAATG
GTTACAAATAAAGCAATAGCATCACAAATTTCACAAATAAAGCATTTTTTTCACTGCATTCTAGTTGTGG
TTTGTCCAAACTCATCAATGTATCTTAACGCGTAAATTGTAAGCGTTAATATTTTGTTAAAATTCGCGTT
AAATTTTTGTTAAATCAGCTCATTTTTTAACCAATAGGCCGAAATCGGCAAAATCCCTTATAAATCAAAA
GAATAGACCGAGATAGGGT
[37 nt withheld, positions 2820-2856]
AAAGAACGTGGACTCCAACGTCAAAGG
[49 nt withheld, positions 2884-2932]
T
[91 nt withheld, positions 2934-3024]
G
[124 nt withheld, positions 3026-3149]
CAGGTGGCACTTTTCGGGGAAATGTGCGCGGAACCCCTATTTGTTTATTTTTCTAAATACATTCAAATAT
GTATCCGCTCATGAGACAATAACCCTGATAAATGCTTCAATAATATTGAAAAAGGAAGAGTCCTGAGGCG
GAAAGAACCAGCTGTGGAATGTGTGTCAGTTAGGGTGTGGAAAGTCCCCAGGCTCCCCAGCAGGCAGAAG
TATGCAAAGCATGCATCTCAATTAGTCAGCAACCAGGTGTGGAAAGTCCCCAGGCTCCCCAGCAGGCAGA
AGTATGCAAAGCATGCATCTCAATTAGTCAGCAACCATAGTCCCGCCCCTAACTCCGCCCATCCCGCCCC
TAACTCCGCCCAGTTCCGCCCATTCTCCGCCCCATGGCTGACTAATTTTTTTTATTTATGCAGAGGCCGA
GGCCGCCTCGGCCTCTGAGCTATTCCAGAAGTAGTGAGGAGGCTTTTTTGGAGGCCTAGGCTTTTGCAAA
GATCGATCAAGAGACAGGATGAGGATCGTTTCGCATGATTGAACAAGATGGATTGCACGCAGGTTCTCCG
GCCGCTTGGGTGGAGAGGCTATTCGGCTATGACTGGGCACAACAGACAATCGGCTGCTCTGATGCCGCCG
TGTTCCGGCTGTCAGCGCAGGGGCGCCCGGTTCTTTTTGTCAAGACCGACCTGTCCGGTGCCCTGAATGA
ACTGCAAGACGAGGCAGCGCGGCTATCGTGGCTGGCCACGACGGGCGTTCCTTGCGCAGCTGTGCTCGAC
GTTGTCACTGAAGCGGGAAGGGACTGGCTGCTATTGGGCGAAGTGCCGGGGCAGGATCTCCTGTCATCTC
ACCTTGCTCCTGCCGAGAAAGTATCCATCATGGCTGATGCAATGCGGCGGCTGCATACGCTTGATCCGGC
TACCTGCCCATTCGACCACCAAGCGAAACATCGCATCGAGCGAGCACGTACTCGGATGGAAGCCGGTCTT
GTCGATCAGGATGATCTGGACGAAGAGCATCAGGGGCTCGCGCCAGCCGAACTGTTCGCCAGGCTCAAGG
CGAGCATGCCCGACGGCGAGGATCTCGTCGTGACCCATGGCGATGCCTGCTTGCCGAATATCATGGTGGA
AAATGGCCGCTTTTCTGGATTCATCGACTGTGGCCGGCTGGGTGTGGCGGACCGCTATCAGGACATAGCG
TTGGCTACCCGTGATATTGCTGAAGAGCTTGGCGGCGAATGGGCTGACCGCTTCCTCGTGCTTTACGGTA
TCGCCGCTCCCGATTCGCAGCGCATCGCCTTCTATCGCCTTCTTGACGAGTTCTTCTGAGCGGGACTCTG
GGGTTCGAAATGACCGACCAAGCGACGCCCAACCTGCCATCACGAGATTTCGATTCCACCGCCGCCTTCT
ATGAAAGGTTGGGCTTCGGAATCGTTTTCCGGGACGCCGGCTGGATGATCCTCCAGCGCGGGGATCTCAT
GCTGGAGTTCTTCGCCCACCCTAGGGGGAGGCTAACTGAAACACGGAAGGAGACAATACCGGAAGGAACC
CGCGCTATGACGGCAATAAAAAGACAGAATAAAACGCACGGTGTTGGGTCGTTTGTTCATAAACGCGGGG
TTCGGTCCCAGGGCTGGCACTCTGTCGATACCCCACCGAGACCCCATTGGGGCCAATACGCCCGCGTTTC
TTCCTTTTCCCCACCCCACCCCCCAAGTTCGGGTGAAGGCCCAGGGCTCGCAGCCAACGTCGGGGCGGCA
GGCCCTGCCATAGCCTCAGGTTACTCATATATACTTTAGATTGATTTAAAACTTCATTTTTAATTTAAAA
GGATCTAGGTGAAGATCCTTTTTGATAATCTCATGACCAAAATCCCTTAACGTGAGTTTTCGTTCCACTG
AGCGTCAGACCCCGTAGAAAAGATCAAAGGATCTTCTTGAGATCCTTTTTTTCTGCGCGTAATCTGCTGC
TTGCAAACAAAAAAACCACCGCTACCAGCGGTGGTTTGTTTGCCGGATCAAGAGCTACCAACTCTTTTTC
CGAAGGTAACTGGCTTCAGCAGAGCGCAGATACCAAATACTGTTCTTCTAGTGTAGCCGTAGTTAGGCCA
CCACTTCAAGAACTCTGTAGCACCGCCTACATACCTCGCTCTGCTAATCCTGTTACCAGTGGCTGCTGCC
AGTGGCGATAAGTCGTGTCTTACCGGGTTGGACTCAAGACGATAGTTACCGGATAAGGCGCAGCGGTCGG
GCTGAACGGGGGGTTCGTGCACACAGCCCAGCTTGGAGCGAACGACCTACACCGAACTGAGATACCTACA
GCGTGAGCTATGAGAAAGCGCCACGCTTCCCGAAGGGAGAAAGGCGGACAGGTATCCGGTAAGCGGCAGG
GTCGGAACAGGAGAGCGCACGAGGGAGCTTCCAGGGGGAAACGCCTGGTATCTTTATAGTCCTGTCGGGT
TTCGCCACCTCTGACTTGAGCGTCGATTTTTGTGATGCTCGTCAGGGGGGCGGAGCCTATGGAAAAACGC
CAGCAACGCGGCCTTTTTACGGTTCCTGGCCTTTTGCTGGCCTTTTGCTCACATGTTCTTTCCTGCGTTA
TCCCCTGATTCTGTGGATAACCGTATTACCGCCATGCAT
Features (pLannotate 1.2.2; 16 found; start..end, strand, type, name):
     61..364     +  enhancer       CMV enhancer: human cytomegalovirus immediate early enhancer
    365..568     +  promoter       CMV promoter: human cytomegalovirus (CMV) immediate early promoter
    613..1329    +  CDS            EGFP: EGFP is a basic (constitutively fluorescent) green fluorescent protein published in 1996, derived from Aequorea victoria. It is reported to be a rapidly-maturing weak dimer with moderate acid sensitivity.
   1330..1366    +  misc_feature   MCS (fragment): multiple cloning site
   1375..2418    +  CDS            Shank3 (fragment): SHAN3_MOUSE - Also known as Kiaa1650, Prosap2. Experimental evidence at protein level: Swiss-Prot protein existence level 1. Major scaffold postsynaptic density protein which interacts with multiple proteins and complexes to orchestrate the dendritic spine and synapse formation, maturation and maintenance. Interconnects receptors of the postsynaptic membrane including NMDA-type and metabotropic glutamate receptors via complexes with GKAP/PSD-95 and HOMER, respectively, and the actin-based cytoskeleton. Plays a role in the structural and functional organization of the dendritic spine and synapt
   2422..2447    +  misc_feature   MCS (fragment): multiple cloning site
   2459..2543    +  CDS            large T antigen (fragment): large T antigen from SV40 (simian virus 40)
   2566..2687    +  polyA_signal   SV40 poly(A) signal: SV40 polyadenylation signal
   2721..3149    -  rep_origin     f1 ori (sequence partly withheld): f1 bacteriophage origin of replication; arrow indicates direction of (+) strand synthesis
   3176..3280    +  promoter       AmpR promoter: bla
   3282..3639    +  promoter       SV40 promoter: SV40 enhancer and early promoter
   3674..4468    +  CDS            NeoR/KanR: aminoglycoside phosphotransferase from Tn5; aph(3')-II (or nptII); confers resistance to neomycin, kanamycin, and G418 (Geneticin®)
   4489..4641    +  CDS            ble (fragment): BLE_KLEPN - Experimental evidence at protein level: Swiss-Prot protein existence level 1. Binding protein with a strong affinity to the bleomycin family of antibiotics. Binds to CL990; an antimitotic-antibiotic compound. From Klebsiella pneumoniae.
   4700..4747    +  polyA_signal   HSV TK poly(A) signal: herpes simplex virus thymidine kinase polyadenylation signal (Cole and Stacy, 1985)
   4838..4854    -  polyA_signal   bGH poly(A) signal (fragment): bovine growth hormone polyadenylation signal
   5076..5664    +  rep_origin     ori: high-copy-number ColE1/pMB1/pBR322/pUC origin of replication
