[The description below was written by a language model from this plasmid's Addgene catalogue record and pLannotate feature annotations shown in this document.]
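Description:
EGFP-SPN_ARR Q37A/R38A/N52R (Shank3) is a mammalian expression plasmid of about 5.8 kb built on the EGFP-C1 backbone. It encodes an N-terminal EGFP fusion to the SPN-ARR fragment of the postsynaptic scaffold protein SHANK3. Transcription is driven by the human cytomegalovirus immediate early enhancer and promoter. The EGFP coding sequence is followed by a short stretch of multiple cloning site, then roughly 1 kb of Shank3 sequence, which the annotation matches to the mouse protein. An SV40 polyadenylation signal terminates the transcript.

The plasmid replicates at high copy in E. coli from a ColE1/pUC-type origin and also carries an f1 origin. A single NeoR/KanR cassette sits under tandem bacterial (bla) and SV40 early promoters and ends with an HSV TK poly(A) signal. It provides kanamycin selection in bacteria and could allow G418 selection in transfected mammalian cells. The short large T antigen, ble and bGH poly(A) fragments in the feature table appear to be backbone remnants or partial annotation matches rather than functional elements.

The insert carries three engineered substitutions. According to the record, N52R opens the SPN-ARR structure, while Q37A/R38A disrupts the actin binding site. The combination therefore gives an open-conformation fragment that lacks the actin-binding residues. It comes from work on how SHANK3 conformation regulates direct actin binding and crosstalk with Rap1 signaling, where the fluorescent tag lets the fragment be visualised in cells. The depositor also notes an additional T163N change in the fragment that is not known to affect function.
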