Addgene plasmid #175256: EGFP-SPN_ARR Q37A/R38A/N52R (Shank3)
Purpose: SPN-ARR fragment with structure opening N52R and actin binding site Q37A/R38A mutations in EGFP backbone for mammalian expression
Depositing lab: Johanna Ivaska. Depositing organization: Turku Bioscience Centre. Publication: SHANK3 conformation regulates direct actin binding and crosstalk with Rap1 signaling. Salomaa SI, Miihkinen M, Kremneva E, Paatero I, Lilja J, Jacquemet G, Vuorio J, Antenucci L, Kogan K, Hassani Nia F, Hollos P, Isomursu A, Vattulainen I, Coffey ET, Kreienkamp HJ, Lappalainen P, Ivaska J. Curr Biol. 2021 Sep 29. pii: S0960-9822(21)01262-8. doi: 10.1016/j.cub.2021.09.022. PubMed 34610274.
Backbone
  Vector backbone: EGFP-C1
  Vector type: Mammalian Expression
Growth in bacteria
  Bacterial resistance: Kanamycin, 50 μg/mL
  Growth temperature: 37°C
  Growth strain: DH5alpha
  Copy number: High Copy
Gene/Insert
  Gene/Insert name: SPN-ARR fragment with Q37A/R38A/N52R mutations from SHANK3
Terms and licenses: Academic/Nonprofit Terms; Industry Terms: Not Available to Industry
Depositor comments: Please note: Plasmid contains a T163N mutation in the SPN-ARR fragment. This mutation is not known to affect plasmid function.
How to cite: EGFP-SPN_ARR Q37A/R38A/N52R (Shank3) was a gift from Johanna Ivaska (Addgene plasmid # 175256 ; http://n2t.net/addgene:175256 ; RRID:Addgene_175256)
